>Addgene plasmid #68635 | pMpGWB307 | depositor full sequence | sequence record 121611 | pMpGWB307 sequence 12884 bps
TTTCACGCCCTTTTAAATATCCGATTATTCTAATAAACGCTCTTTTCTCTTAGGTTTACCCGCCAATATA
TCCTGTCAAACACTGATAGTTTAAACTGAAGGCGGGAAACGACAATCTGATCCAAGCTCAAGCTGCTCTA
GCATTCGCCATTCAGGCTGCGCAACTGTTGGGAAGGGCGATCGGTGCGGGCCTCTTCGCTATTACGCCAG
CTGGCGAAAGGGGGATGTGCTGCAAGGCGATTAAGTTGGGTAACGCCAGGGTTTTCCCAGTCACGACGTT
GTAAAACGACGGCCAGTGCCAAGCTTGGGTCTAGAGTTATCAACAAGTTTGTACAAAAAAGCTGAACGAG
AAACGTAAAATGATATAAATATCAATATATTAAATTAGATTTTGCATAAAAAACAGACTACATAATACTG
TAAAACACAACATATCCAGTCACTATGGCGGCCCCTCGAGGGGCCGCATTAGGCACCCCAGGCTTTACAC
TTTATGCTTCCGGCTCGTATAATGTGTGGATTTTGAGTTAGGATCCGTCGAGATTTTCAGGAGCTAAGGA
AGCTAAAATGGAGAAAAAAATCACTGGATATACCACCGTTGATATATCCCAATGGCATCGTAAAGAACAT
TTTGAGGCATTTCAGTCAGTTGCTCAATGTACCTATAACCAGACCGTTCAGCTGGATATTACGGCCTTTT
TAAAGACCGTAAAGAAAAATAAGCACAAGTTTTATCCGGCCTTTATTCACATTCTTGCCCGCCTGATGAA
TGCTCATCCGGAATTCCGTATGGCAATGAAAGACGGTGAGCTGGTGATATGGGATAGTGTTCACCCTTGT
TACACCGTTTTCCATGAGCAAACTGAAACGTTTTCATCGCTCTGGAGTGAATACCACGACGATTTCCGGC
AGTTTCTACACATATATTCGCAAGATGTGGCGTGTTACGGTGAAAACCTGGCCTATTTCCCTAAAGGGTT
TATTGAGAATATGTTTTTCGTCTCAGCCAATCCCTGGGTGAGTTTCACCAGTTTTGATTTAAACGTGGCC
AATATGGACAACTTCTTCGCCCCCGTTTTCACCATGGGCAAATATTATACGCAAGGCGACAAGGTGCTGA
TGCCGCTGGCGATTCAGGTTCATCATGCCGTTTGTGATGGCTTCCATGTCGGCAGAATGCTTAATGAATT
ACAACAGTACTGCGATGAGTGGCAGGGCGGGGCGTAAAGATCTGGATCCGGCTTACTAAAAGCCAGATAA
CAGTATGCGTATTTGCGCGCTGATTTTTGCGGTATAAGAATATATACTGATATGTATACCCGAAGTATGT
CAAAAAGAGGTATGCTATGAAGCAGCGTATTACAGTGACAGTTGACAGCGACAGCTATCAGTTGCTCAAG
GCATATATGATGTCAATATCTCCGGTCTGGTAAGCACAACCATGCAGAATGAAGCCCGTCGTCTGCGTGC
CGAACGCTGGAAAGCGGAAAATCAGGAAGGGATGGCTGAGGTCGCCCGGTTTATTGAAATGAACGGCTCT
TTTGCTGACGAGAACAGGGGCTGGTGAAATGCAGTTTAAGGTTTACACCTATAAAAGAGAGAGCCGTTAT
CGTCTGTTTGTGGATGTACAGAGTGATATTATTGACACGCCCGGGCGACGGATGGTGATCCCCCTGGCCA
GTGCACGTCTGCTGTCAGATAAAGTCCCCCGTGAACTTTACCCGGTGGTGCATATCGGGGATGAAAGCTG
GCGCATGATGACCACCGATATGGCCAGTGTGCCGGTCTCCGTTATCGGGGAAGAAGTGGCTGATCTCAGC
CACCGCGAAAATGACATCAAAAACGCCATTAACCTGATGTTCTGGGGAATATAAATGTCAGGCTCCCTTA
TACACAGCCAGTCTGCAGGTCGACCATAGTGACTGGATATGTTGTGTTTTACAGTATTATGTAGTCTGTT
TTTTATGCAAAATCTAATTTAATATATTGATATTTATATCATTTTACGTTTCTCGTTCAGCTTTCTTGTA
CAAAGTGGTTGATAACAGCATGGTGAGCAAGGGCGAGGAGCTGTTCACCGGGGTGGTGCCCATCCTGGTC
GAGCTGGACGGCGACGTAAACGGCCACAAGTTCAGCGTGTCCGGCGAGGGCGAGGGCGATGCCACCTACG
GCAAGCTGACCCTGAAGTTCATCTGCACCACCGGCAAGCTGCCCGTGCCCTGGCCCACCCTCGTGACCAC
CTTCGGCTACGGCCTGATGTGCTTCGCCCGCTACCCCGACCACATGAAGCAGCACGACTTCTTCAAGTCC
GCCATGCCCGAAGGCTACGTCCAGGAGCGCACCATCTTCTTCAAGGACGACGGCAACTACAAGACCCGCG
CCGAGGTGAAGTTCGAGGGCGACACCCTGGTGAACCGCATCGAGCTGAAGGGCATCGACTTCAAGGAGGA
CGGCAACATCCTGGGGCACAAGCTGGAGTACAACTACAACAGCCACAACGTCTATATCATGGCCGACAAG
CAGAAGAACGGCATCAAGGTGAACTTCAAGATCCGCCACAACATCGAGGACGGCAGCGTGCAGCTCGCCG
ACCACTACCAGCAGAACACCCCCATCGGCGACGGCCCCGTGCTGCTGCCCGACAACCACTACCTGAGCTA
CCAGTCCGCCCTGAGCAAAGACCCCAACGAGAAGCGCGATCACATGGTCCTGCTGGAGTTCGTGACCGCC
GCCGGGATCACTCTCGGCATGGACGAGCTGTACAAGTGAGCTTAGAGCTCGAATTTCCCCGATCGTTCAA
ACATTTGGCAATAAAGTTTCTTAAGATTGAATCCTGTTGCCGGTCTTGCGATGATTATCATATAATTTCT
GTTGAATTACGTTAAGCATGTAATAATTAACATGTAATGCATGACGTTATTTATGAGATGGGTTTTTATG
ATTAGAGTCCCGCAATTATACATTTAATACGCGATAGAAAACAAAATATAGCGCGCAAACTAGGATAAAT
TATCGCGCGCGGTGTCATCTATGTTACTAGATCGGGAATTGGTTCCGGAACCAATTCGTAATCATGGTCA
TAGCTGTTTCCTGTGTGAAATTGTTATCCGCTCACAATTCCACACAACATACGAGCCGGAAGCATAAAGT
GTAAAGCCTGGGGTGCCTAATGAGTGAGCTAACTCACATTAGGCTGAATTAGGCGCGCCTATTTCTGAAT
TCAACACATTGCGGACGTTTTTAATGTACTGAATTAACGCCGAATTAATTCGGGGGATCTGGATTTTAGT
ACTGGATTTTGGTTTTAGGAATTAGAAATTTTATTGATAGAAGTATTTTACAAATACAAATACATACTAA
GGGTTTCTTATATGCTCAACACATGAGCGAAACCCTATAGGAACCCTAAATTCCCTTATCTGGGAACTAC
TCACACATTATTATGGAGAAACTCGAAGTTAGTATATAGTCCTTCCATCACCCTCTGTGATAATCTCCTT
AAAACTTGCTCCCCCAGGAATCATAGGCAGAACGTGCTCCTGGTGGGGAACTATCACATCCAGTAAATAA
GGACCGGGAGAATCTAGCATAGTTTGAATTGCTGCTCTTAGTTCATCCTTCTTCACCACACGCGCATTTG
GCACCTTGAAACCGTCTGCAACTGTACAGAAGTCGGGGTAGATCTGCTCCTCGTGATCTGGATCACCTAA
GTAAGTATGTGCTCTGTTGGCCTTGTAGAATCTATCCTCCAATTGTACGACCATTCCTAGATGTTGGTTG
TTTAAGATCATGATCTTCACGGGTAACTTCTCCACAAAAATTGTAGCCAACTCCTGTACGTTCATCACAA
AGCTACCATCGCCATCGATGTCGATCACAGGAATATCTGGTTGAGTTGCGGCAGCCCCCAAAGCAGAAGG
AAGTCCGAATCCCATGGCTCCAAGACCTCCAGATGTCAACCAACGCCGCGGTTCGTTGTACTTGAACCAC
TGGGCTGCCCACATTTGATGTTGGCCAACACCAGTAGATATGATGGCATTTCCACCAGTGAGTTCGTACA
GCGTCTGTATGGCAGATTGAGGAGCAATGGCATCCTCGAATACGGGAAACTTCATTGGCCATTTCTGCTT
TTGTTCTTCTAGTTCTGCCACCCAGTTGGAGAAGTCGAAAGTCCTCTTTTGACTCTTCAAGAGGGCATTG
ATTTCACTTAGCGCAGGTTTCACATCAGCACACATGGACACATGGGGCTGTTTGTTCTTTCCAATTTCAG
CAGGGTCAATATCGATATGAACGATGCTGGACCTGCTAGCAAAAGTCTCCAGTTTACCAGTCACTCGATC
GTCGAAACGCACTCCAAATGCCAACAACAGATCTGCTTGGTCCACGGCGTAGTTGGCGTAAACAGTTCCA
TGCATTCCAAGCATTTTCAAACTTAATGGATCAGACTCGGGATACGCTCCCAAACCCATTAAAGTCGATG
TGATAGGAATTCCGGTAAGCTCGACAAATTCCCTCAACTCTTCGCTGGCGTGATTGCAACCTCCTCCAGA
ATACACTACAGGCTTCTTAGAACTAGAAATGAGTCTTATAATCTGCTCGATTAACGTTGGTTCCGGTGGC
CGAGGCAGTCGTTGTAAGTAGCCCTTCAGTTGCATTGGCTGAGACCAATCTGGAATAGCCATTTGCTGTT
GCACGTCCTTGGGAATATCTACCAAGACTGGGCCCGGCCTACCTGAAGCTGCCAAAAAGAAAGCCTCCCT
GATTACGCGAGGGATGTCATCAATGTTCATAACAAGGTAATTGTGCTTGGTGATCGATCTCGTAACCTCC
ACAATTGGAGTTTCTTGAAAAGCATCGGTACCAATCATCCTACTGGATACTTGACCTGTAATGGCCACTA
GTGGCACACTGTCCAAGAGGGCATCAGCGAGCCCGGTAACAAGATTGGTCGCTCCAGGACCGGATGTGGC
TATACAAACCCCTACTCGTCCAGACGATTTAGCATAACCTTCAGCAGCGAAAATCTCCCCCTGCTCGTGG
CGACAGAGAATGTTGCGGATGCTGCTGGAACGTGTAAGAGCCTGGTGAATCTCCATAGACGCTCCGCCGG
GATAAGCGAACACCGTTCTAATCCCTTCTCGCTCAAGAGCCTCCACCAAAATGTCGGCTCCTTTGCGGGG
CTCGTCATCCTTGTAGCGAGACTGAAAGTCGGACGGGGTTGGTGCAACGAGTGACTTCCCGCTGCTAAGC
CGTGGTCCACTCACATCGACTGCAGACTGGATCTTCTCGCTAACAGCTTGGGCTTTCACTTCCAGTGAAC
GCTCAGTCTTCCGAGAGGTGTTGTATGCATGTCCCCTCAGAGCGGCTCCCGAGAAGAAACCACTCCTCAC
CTTTAGCTCTTTAGCTCCCTTGCAACAAGACCTTGCCGATGGCTGCACCTTCTCCAGGCTCGCTATGCTC
AAAGGCACAGCTGCGCATCCACTAATTGACGCCATGCTCGAGAGAGATAGATTTGTAGAGAGAGACTGGT
GATTTCAGCGTGTCCTCTCCAAATGAAATGAACTTCCTTATATAGAGGAAGGGTCTTGCGAAGGATAGTG
GGATTGTGCGTCATCCCTTACGTCAGTGGAGATATCACATCAATCCACTTGCTTTGAAGACGTGGTTGGA
ACGTCTTCTTTTTCCACGATGCTCCTCGTGGGTGGGGGTCCATCTTTGGGACCACTGTCGGCAGAGGCAT
CTTGAACGATAGCCTTTCCTTTATCGCAATTATGGCATTTGTAGGTGCCACCTTCCTTTTCTACTGTCCT
TTTGATGAAGTGACAGATAGCTGGGCAATGGAATCCGAGGAGGTTTCCCGATATTACCCTTTGTTGAAAA
GTCTCAATAGCCCTTTGGTCTTCTGAGACTGTATCTTTGATATTCTTGGAGTAGACGAGAGTGTCGTGCT
CCACCATGTTCACATCAATCCACTTGCTTTGAAGACGTGGTTGGAACGTCTTCTTTTTCCACGATGCTCC
TCGTGGGTGGGGGTCCATCTTTGGGACCACTGTCGGCAGAGGCATCTTGAACGATAGCCTTTCCTTTATC
GCAATGATGGCATTTGTAGGTGCCACCTTCCTTTTCTACTGTCCTTTTGATGAAGTGACAGATAGCTGGG
CAATGGAATCCGAGGAGGTTTCCCGATATTACCCTTTGTTGAAAAGTCTCAATAGCCCTTTGGTCTTCTG
AGACTGTATCTTTGATATTCTTGGAGTAGACGAGAGTGTCGTGCTCCACCATGTTGGCAAGCTGCTCTAG
CCAATACGCAAACCGAATTCAGAAATAAATTCAGCCTAATTCGGCGTTAATTCAGTACATTAAAAACGTC
CGCAATGTGTTATTAAGTTGTCTAAGCGTCAATTTGTTTACACCACAATATATCCTGCCACCAGCCAGCC
AACAGCTCCCCGACCGGCAGCTCGGCACAAAATCACCACTCGATACAGGCAGCCCATCAGTCCGGGACGG
CGTCAGCGGGAGAGCCGTTGTAAGGCGGCAGACTTTGCTCATGTTACCGATGCTATTCGGAAGAACGGCA
ACTAAGCTGCCGGGTTTGAAACACGGATGATCTCGCGGAGGGTAGCATGTTGATTGTAACGATGACAGAG
CGTTGCTGCCTGTGATCAATTCGGGCACGAACCCAGTGGACATAAGCCTGTTCGGTTCGTAAGCTGTAAT
GCAAGTAGCGTATGCGCTCACGCAACTGGTCCAGAACCTTGACCGAACGCAGCGGTGGTAACGGCGCAGT
GGCGGTTTTCATGGCTTGTTATGACTGTTTTTTTGGGGTACAGTCTATGCCTCGGGCATCCAAGCAGCAA
GCGCGTTACGCCGTGGGTCGATGTTTGATGTTATGGAGCAGCAACGATGTTACGCAGCAGGGCAGTCGCC
CTAAAACAAAGTTAAACATCATGGGGGAAGCGGTGATCGCCGAAGTATCGACTCAACTATCAGAGGTAGT
TGGCGTCATCGAGCGCCATCTCGAACCGACGTTGCTGGCCGTACATTTGTACGGCTCCGCAGTGGATGGC
GGCCTGAAGCCACACAGTGATATTGATTTGCTGGTTACGGTGACCGTAAGGCTTGATGAAACAACGCGGC
GAGCTTTGATCAACGACCTTTTGGAAACTTCGGCTTCCCCTGGAGAGAGCGAGATTCTCCGCGCTGTAGA
AGTCACCATTGTTGTGCACGACGACATCATTCCGTGGCGTTATCCAGCTAAGCGCGAACTGCAATTTGGA
GAATGGCAGCGCAATGACATTCTTGCAGGTATCTTCGAGCCAGCCACGATCGACATTGATCTGGCTATCT
TGCTGACAAAAGCAAGAGAACATAGCGTTGCCTTGGTAGGTCCAGCGGCGGAGGAACTCTTTGATCCGGT
TCCTGAACAGGATCTATTTGAGGCGCTAAATGAAACCTTAACGCTATGGAACTCGCCGCCCGACTGGGCT
GGCGATGAGCGAAATGTAGTGCTTACGTTGTCCCGCATTTGGTACAGCGCAGTAACCGGCAAAATCGCGC
CGAAGGATGTCGCTGCCGACTGGGCAATGGAGCGCCTGCCGGCCCAGTATCAGCCCGTCATACTTGAAGC
TAGACAGGCTTATCTTGGACAAGAAGAAGATCGCTTGGCCTCGCGCGCAGATCAGTTGGAAGAATTTGTC
CACTACGTGAAAGGCGAGATCACCAAGGTAGTCGGCAAATAATGTCTAGCTAGAAATTCGTTCAAGCCGA
CGCCGCTTCGCGGCGCGGCTTAACTCAAGCGTTAGATGCACTAAGCACATAATTGCTCACAGCCAAACTA
TCAGGTCAAGTCTGCTTTTATTATTTTTAAGCGTGCATAATAAGCCCTACACAAATTGGGAGATATATCA
TGCATGACCAAAATCCCTTAACGTGAGTTTTCGTTCCACTGAGCGTCAGACCCCGTAGAAAAGATCAAAG
GATCTTCTTGAGATCCTTTTTTTCTGCGCGTAATCTGCTGCTTGCAAACAAAAAAACCACCGCTACCAGC
GGTGGTTTGTTTGCCGGATCAAGAGCTACCAACTCTTTTTCCGAAGGTAACTGGCTTCAGCAGAGCGCAG
ATACCAAATACTGTCCTTCTAGTGTAGCCGTAGTTAGGCCACCACTTCAAGAACTCTGTAGCACCGCCTA
CATACCTCGCTCTGCTAATCCTGTTACCAGTGGCTGCTGCCAGTGGCGATAAGTCGTGTCTTACCGGGTT
GGACTCAAGACGATAGTTACCGGATAAGGCGCAGCGGTCGGGCTGAACGGGGGGTTCGTGCACACAGCCC
AGCTTGGAGCGAACGACCTACACCGAACTGAGATACCTACAGCGTGAGCTATGAGAAAGCGCCACGCTTC
CCGAAGGGAGAAAGGCGGACAGGTATCCGGTAAGCGGCAGGGTCGGAACAGGAGAGCGCACGAGGGAGCT
TCCAGGGGGAAACGCCTGGTATCTTTATAGTCCTGTCGGGTTTCGCCACCTCTGACTTGAGCGTCGATTT
TTGTGATGCTCGTCAGGGGGGCGGAGCCTATGGAAAAACGCCAGCAACGCGGCCTTTTTACGGTTCCTGG
CCTTTTGCTGGCCTTTTGCTCACATGTTCTTTCCTGCGTTATCCCCTGATTCTGTGGATAACCGTATTAC
CGCCTTTGAGTGAGCTGATACCGCTCGCCGCAGCCGAACGACCGAGCGCAGCGAGTCAGTGAGCGAGGAA
GCGGAAGAGCGCCTGATGCGGTATTTTCTCCTTACGCATCTGTGCGGTATTTCACACCGCATATGGTGCA
CTCTCAGTACAATCTGCTCTGATGCCGCATAGTTAAGCCAGTATACACTCCGCTATCGCTACGTGACTGG
GTCATGGCTGCGCCCCGACACCCGCCAACACCCGCTGACGCGCCCTGACGGGCTTGTCTGCTCCCGGCAT
CCGCTTACAGACAAGCTGTGACCGTCTCCGGGAGCTGCATGTGTCAGAGGTTTTCACCGTCATCACCGAA
ACGCGCGAGGCAGGGTGCCTTGATGTGGGCGCCGGCGGTCGAGTGGCGACGGCGCGGCTTGTCCGCGCCC
TGGTAGATTGCCTGGCCGTAGGCCAGCCATTTTTGAGCGGCCAGCGGCCGCGATAGGCCGACGCGAAGCG
GCGGGGCGTAGGGAGCGCAGCGACCGAAGGGTAGGCGCTTTTTGCAGCTCTTCGGCTGTGCGCTGGCCAG
ACAGTTATGCACAGGCCAGGCGGGTTTTAAGAGTTTTAATAAGTTTTAAAGAGTTTTAGGCGGAAAAATC
GCCTTTTTTCTCTTTTATATCAGTCACTTACATGTGTGACCGGTTCCCAATGTACGGCTTTGGGTTCCCA
ATGTACGGGTTCCGGTTCCCAATGTACGGCTTTGGGTTCCCAATGTACGTGCTATCCACAGGAAAGAGAC
CTTTTCGACCTTTTTCCCCTGCTAGGGCAATTTGCCCTAGCATCTGCTCCGTACATTAGGAACCGGCGGA
TGCTTCGCCCTCGATCAGGTTGCGGTAGCGCATGACTAGGATCGGGCCAGCCTGCCCCGCCTCCTCCTTC
AAATCGTACTCCGGCAGGTCATTTGACCCGATCAGCTTGCGCACGGTGAAACAGAACTTCTTGAACTCTC
CGGCGCTGCCACTGCGTTCGTAGATCGTCTTGAACAACCATCTGGCTTCTGCCTTGCCTGCGGCGCGGCG
TGCCAGGCGGTAGAGAAAACGGCCGATGCCGGGATCGATCAAAAAGTAATCGGGGTGAACCGTCAGCACG
TCCGGGTTCTTGCCTTCTGTGATCTCGCGGTACATCCAATCAGCTAGCTCGATCTCGATGTACTCCGGCC
GCCCGGTTTCGCTCTTTACGATCTTGTAGCGGCTAATCAAGGCTTCACCCTCGGATACCGTCACCAGGCG
GCCGTTCTTGGCCTTCTTCGTACGCTGCATGGCAACGTGCGTGGTGTTTAACCGAATGCAGGTTTCTACC
AGGTCGTCTTTCTGCTTTCCGCCATCGGCTCGCCGGCAGAACTTGAGTACGTCCGCAACGTGTGGACGGA
ACACGCGGCCGGGCTTGTCTCCCTTCCCTTCCCGGTATCGGTTCATGGATTCGGTTAGATGGGAAACCGC
CATCAGTACCAGGTCGTAATCCCACACACTGGCCATGCCGGCCGGCCCTGCGGAAACCTCTACGTGCCCG
TCTGGAAGCTCGTAGCGGATCACCTCGCCAGCTCGTCGGTCACGCTTCGACAGACGGAAAACGGCCACGT
CCATGATGCTGCGACTATCGCGGGTGCCCACGTCATAGAGCATCGGAACGAAAAAATCTGGTTGCTCGTC
GCCCTTGGGCGGCTTCCTAATCGACGGCGCACCGGCTGCCGGCGGTTGCCGGGATTCTTTGCGGATTCGA
TCAGCGGCCGCTTGCCACGATTCACCGGGGCGTGCTTCTGCCTCGATGCGTTGCCGCTGGGCGGCCTGCG
CGGCCTTCAACTTCTCCACCAGGTCATCACCCAGCGCCGCGCCGATTTGTACCGGGCCGGATGGTTTGCG
ACCGCTCACGCCGATTCCTCGGGCTTGGGGGTTCCAGTGCCATTGCAGGGCCGGCAGACAACCCAGCCGC
TTACGCCTGGCCAACCGCCCGTTCCTCCACACATGGGGCATTCCACGGCGTCGGTGCCTGGTTGTTCTTG
ATTTTCCATGCCGCCTCCTTTAGCCGCTAAAATTCATCTACTCATTTATTCATTTGCTCATTTACTCTGG
TAGCTGCGCGATGTATTCAGATAGCAGCTCGGTAATGGTCTTGCCTTGGCGTACCGCGTACATCTTCAGC
TTGGTGTGATCCTCCGCCGGCAACTGAAAGTTGACCCGCTTCATGGCTGGCGTGTCTGCCAGGCTGGCCA
ACGTTGCAGCCTTGCTGCTGCGTGCGCTCGGACGGCCGGCACTTAGCGTGTTTGTGCTTTTGCTCATTTT
CTCTTTACCTCATTAACTCAAATGAGTTTTGATTTAATTTCAGCGGCCAGCGCCTGGACCTCGCGGGCAG
CGTCGCCCTCGGGTTCTGATTCAAGAACGGTTGTGCCGGCGGCGGCAGTGCCTGGGTAGCTCACGCGCTG
CGTGATACGGGACTCAAGAATGGGCAGCTCGTACCCGGCCAGCGCCTCGGCAACCTCACCGCCGATGCGC
GTGCCTTTGATCGCCCGCGACACGACAAAGGCCGCTTGTAGCCTTCCATCCGTGACCTCAATGCGCTGCT
TAACCAGCTCCACCAGGTCGGCGGTGGCCCATATGTCGTAAGGGCTTGGCTGCACCGGAATCAGCACGAA
GTCGGCTGCCTTGATCGCGGACACAGCCAAGTCCGCCGCCTGGGGCGCTCCGTCGATCACTACGAAGTCG
CGCCGGCCGATGGCCTTCACGTCGCGGTCAATCGTCGGGCGGTCGATGCCGACAACGGTTAGCGGTTGAT
CTTCCCGCACGGCCGCCCAATCGCGGGCACTGCCCTGGGGATCGGAATCGACTAACAGAACATCGGCCCC
GGCGAGTTGCAGGGCGCGGGCTAGATGGGTTGCGATGGTCGTCTTGCCTGACCCGCCTTTCTGGTTAAGT
ACAGCGATAACCTTCATGCGTTCCCCTTGCGTATTTGTTTATTTACTCATCGCATCATATACGCAGCGAC
CGCATGACGCAAGCTGTTTTACTCAAATACACATCACCTTTTTAGACGGCGGCGCTCGGTTTCTTCAGCG
GCCAAGCTGGCCGGCCAGGCCGCCAGCTTGGCATCAGACAAACCGGCCAGGATTTCATGCAGCCGCACGG
TTGAGACGTGCGCGGGCGGCTCGAACACGTACCCGGCCGCGATCATCTCCGCCTCGATCTCTTCGGTAAT
GAAAAACGGTTCGTCCTGGCCGTCCTGGTGCGGTTTCATGCTTGTTCCTCTTGGCGTTCATTCTCGGCGG
CCGCCAGGGCGTCGGCCTCGGTCAATGCGTCCTCACGGAAGGCACCGCGCCGCCTGGCCTCGGTGGGCGT
CACTTCCTCGCTGCGCTCAAGTGCGCGGTACAGGGTCGAGCGATGCACGCCAAGCAGTGCAGCCGCCTCT
TTCACGGTGCGGCCTTCCTGGTCGATCAGCTCGCGGGCGTGCGCGATCTGTGCCGGGGTGAGGGTAGGGC
GGGGGCCAAACTTCACGCCTCGGGCCTTGGCGGCCTCGCGCCCGCTCCGGGTGCGGTCGATGATTAGGGA
ACGCTCGAACTCGGCAATGCCGGCGAACACGGTCAACACCATGCGGCCGGCCGGCGTGGTGGTGTCGGCC
CACGGCTCTGCCAGGCTACGCAGGCCCGCGCCGGCCTCCTGGATGCGCTCGGCAATGTCCAGTAGGTCGC
GGGTGCTGCGGGCCAGGCGGTCTAGCCTGGTCACTGTCACAACGTCGCCAGGGCGTAGGTGGTCAAGCAT
CCTGGCCAGCTCCGGGCGGTCGCGCCTGGTGCCGGTGATCTTCTCGGAAAACAGCTTGGTGCAGCCGGCC
GCGTGCAGTTCGGCCCGTTGGTTGGTCAAGTCCTGGTCGTCGGTGCTGACGCGGGCATAGCCCAGCAGGC
CAGCGGCGGCGCTCTTGTTCATGGCGTAATGTCTCCGGTTCTAGTCGCAAGTATTCTACTTTATGCGACT
AAAACACGCGACAAGAAAACGCCAGGAAAAGGGCAGGGCGGCAGCCTGTCGCGTAACTTAGGACTTGTGC
GACATGTCGTTTTCAGAAGACGGCTGCACTGAACGTCAGAAGCCGACTGCACTATAGCAGCGGAGGGGTT
GGATCAAAGTACTTTGATCCCGAGGGGAACCCTGTGGTTGGCATGCACATACAAATGGACGAACGGATAA
ACCT
Features (pLannotate 1.2.2; 28 found; start..end, strand, type, name):
     54..78      -  misc_feature   RB T-DNA repeat: right border repeat from nopaline C58 T-DNA
    144..298     -  CDS            lacZα (fragment): LacZα fragment of β-galactosidase; lacZ fragment
    323..447     +  protein_bind   attR1: mutant version of attR; recombination site for the Gateway® LR reaction LR Clonase™
    484..514     +  promoter       lac UV5 promoter: E. coli lac promoter with an "up" mutation
    538..567     +  promoter       cat promoter (fragment): promoter of the E. coli cat gene encoding chloramphenicol acetyltransferase
    568..1227    +  CDS            CmR: chloramphenicol acetyltransferase; cat; confers resistance to chloramphenicol
   1406..1564    +  CDS            ccdA (fragment): CCDA_ECO57 - Also known as H, letA. Experimental evidence at protein level: Swiss-Prot protein existence level 1. Antitoxin component of a type II toxin-antitoxin (TA) system which inhibits the post-segregational killing (PSK) of plasmid-free cells, also referred to as a plasmid addiction system. Binds to and blocks the activity of CcdB; will also remove bound CcdB protein from the CcdB-GyrA complex by forming a CcdA-CcdB complex, a process termed rejuvenation. Functions as a transcriptional corepressor for the ccdAB operon, repression also requires CcdB (By similarity). From Escherichia coli
   1569..1874    +  CDS            ccdB: CcdB, a bacterial toxin that poisons DNA gyrase; ccdB; Plasmids containing the ccdB gene cannot be propagated in standard E. coli strains.
   1915..2039    -  protein_bind   attR2: mutant version of attR; recombination site for the Gateway® LR reaction LR Clonase™
   2050..2766    +  CDS            Citrine: Citrine is a basic (constitutively fluorescent) yellow fluorescent protein published in 2001, derived from Aequorea victoria. It has moderate acid sensitivity.
   2791..3043    +  terminator     NOS terminator: nopaline synthase terminator and poly(A) signal
   3099..3121    -  protein_bind   lac operator (fragment): The lac repressor binds to the lac operator to inhibit transcription in E. coli. This inhibition can be relieved by adding lactose or isopropyl-β-D-thiogalactopyranoside (IPTG). lac repressor encoded by lacI
   3125..3155    -  promoter       lac promoter: promoter for the E. coli lac operon
   3170..3191    -  protein_bind   CAP binding site: CAP binding activates transcription in the presence of cAMP. E. coli catabolite activator protein
   3276..3451    -  polyA_signal   CaMV poly(A) signal: cauliflower mosaic virus polyadenylation signal
   3462..5207    -  CDS            ALS SURB (fragment): ILVB2_TOBAC - Experimental evidence at protein level: Swiss-Prot protein existence level 1. From Nicotiana tabacum (Common tobacco).
   5535..6211    -  promoter       CaMV 35S promoter (enhanced): cauliflower mosaic virus 35S promoter with a duplicated enhancer region
   6406..6430    -  misc_feature   LB T-DNA repeat: left border repeat from nopaline C58 T-DNA
   6689..6712    +  promoter       Pc promoter (fragment): intI1 (promoter lies within the coding sequence); class 1 integron promoter
   6888..6944    +  CDS            GmR (fragment): gentamycin acetyltransferase; aacC1; confers resistance to gentamycin
   6955..7742    +  CDS            SmR (fragment): aminoglycoside adenylyltransferase (Murphy, 1985); aadA; confers resistance to spectinomycin and streptomycin
   7988..8576    +  rep_origin     ori: high-copy-number ColE1/pMB1/pBR322/pUC origin of replication
   8762..8902    -  misc_feature   bom: basis of mobility region from pBR322
   9004..9043    -  CDS            rop (fragment): Rop protein, which maintains plasmids at low copy number; rop
   9246..9440    -  rep_origin     pVS1 oriV: origin of replication for the Pseudomonas plasmid pVS1 (Heeb et al., 2000)
   9506..10579   -  CDS            pVS1 RepA: replication protein from the Pseudomonas plasmid pVS1 (Heeb et al., 2000)
  11008..11637   -  CDS            pVS1 StaA: stability protein from the Pseudomonas plasmid pVS1 (Heeb et al., 2000)
  12197..12598   -  CDS            Y4CG_SINFN (fragment): Protein inferred from homology: Swiss-Prot protein existence level 3. From Sinorhizobium fredii (strain NBRC 101917 / NGR234).
