[The description below was written by a language model from this plasmid's Addgene catalogue record and pLannotate feature annotations shown in this document.]
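Description:
pMpGWB307 is an empty Gateway destination binary vector built on the pMpGWB300 backbone for Agrobacterium-mediated transformation of the liverwort Marchantia polymorpha and other plants. The backbone carries a ColE1/pMB1-type origin with a bom site for high-copy replication in E. coli, together with the pVS1 oriV, RepA and StaA functions that support replication and stable maintenance in Agrobacterium. Bacterial selection uses the aadA spectinomycin/streptomycin resistance gene. The unrecombined vector also confers chloramphenicol resistance through the CmR gene inside the Gateway cassette. Because that cassette carries the gyrase toxin gene ccdB, the plasmid is propagated in the ccdB-tolerant strain DB3.1.

Between the nopaline-type right and left T-DNA borders lie two units. The first is the attR1–CmR–ccdB–attR2 cassette followed directly by a Citrine coding sequence and the NOS terminator. An LR reaction with an entry clone replaces the cassette with the sequence of interest, which is then fused at its C terminus to the yellow fluorescent protein Citrine. No plant promoter is annotated upstream of attR1, only a lacZα remnant, so the feature table suggests that the entry clone must supply its own promoter, for example as a genomic promoter-plus-coding fragment; the record does not state this explicitly. The second unit is the plant selection marker, an acetolactate synthase gene annotated by similarity to tobacco SURB. It is driven by an enhanced CaMV 35S promoter, ends in the CaMV poly(A) signal, and confers chlorsulfuron resistance. The catalogue lists 10,455 bp for the backbone, whereas the full sequence is 12,884 nt. The vector belongs to a series offering four different selection markers and suits expression and localisation studies with Citrine fusion proteins.
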