Addgene plasmid #68635: pMpGWB307
Purpose: (Empty Backbone) Gateway binary vector designed for transgenic research with Marchantia polymorpha as well as other plants
Depositing lab: Takayuki Kohchi. Depositing organization: Kyoto University, Graduate School of Biostudies. Publication: Development of Gateway Binary Vector Series with Four Different Selection Markers for the Liverwort Marchantia polymorpha. Ishizaki K, Nishihama R, Ueda M, Inoue K, Ishida S, Nishimura Y, Shikanai T, Kohchi T. PLoS One. 2015 Sep 25;10(9):e0138876. doi: 10.1371/journal.pone.0138876. eCollection 2015. PONE-D-15-25288 PubMed 26406247.
Backbone
  Vector backbone: pMpGWB300
  Backbone manufacturer: Kohchi Lab., Kyoto University
  Backbone size (bp): 10455
  Modifications to backbone: Citrine coding sequence is cloned downstream of the Gateway cassette.
  Vector type: Plant Expression
  Selectable markers: Chlorsulfuron
  Tag / fusion protein: Citrine (C terminal on insert)
Growth in bacteria
  Bacterial resistance: Chloramphenicol and Spectinomycin, 25 & 50 μg/mL
  Growth temperature: 37°C
  Growth strain: DB3.1
  Copy number: High Copy
Gene/Insert
  Cloning method: Gateway Cloning
Resource information
  A portion of this plasmid was derived from a plasmid made by: The Gateway cassette was provided by Tsuyoshi Nakagawa at Shimane University, Japan.
Terms and licenses: Academic/Nonprofit Terms; Industry Terms: Not Available to Industry
How to cite: pMpGWB307 was a gift from Takayuki Kohchi (Addgene plasmid # 68635 ; http://n2t.net/addgene:68635 ; RRID:Addgene_68635)
