>Addgene plasmid #68635 | pMpGWB307 | addgene partial sequence | sequence record 128304 | ccdB-Fwd 5'-GCATGATGACCACCGATATG-3'
TCCCCTTATACACAGCCAGTCTGCAGGTCGACCATAGTGACTGGATATGTTGTGTTTTACAGTATTATGT
AGTCTGTTTTTTATGCAAAATCTAATTTAATATATTGATATTTATATCATTTTACGTTTCTCGTTCAGCT
TTCTTGTACAAAGTGGTTGATAACAGCATGGTGAGCAAGGGCGAGGAGCTGTTCACCGGGGTGGTGCCCA
TCCTGGTCGAGCTGGACGGCGACGTAAACGGCCACAAGTTCAGCGTGTCCGGCGAGGGCGAGGGCGATGC
CACCTACGG
