>Addgene plasmid #68635 | pMpGWB307 | addgene partial sequence | sequence record 130255 | M13pUC-Fwd 5'-CCCAGTCACGACGTTGTAAAACG-3'
AAAAGCTGAACGAGAAACGTAAAATGATATAAATATCAATATATTAAATTAGATTTTGCATAAAAAACAG
ACTACATAATACTGTAAAACACAACATATCCAGTCACTATGGCGGCCCCTCGAGGGGCCGCATTAGGCAC
CCCAGGCTTTACACTTTATGCTTCCGGCTCGTATAATGTGTGGATTTTGAGTTAGGATCCGTCGAGATTT
TCAGGAGCTAAGGAAGCTAAAATGGAGAAAAAAATCACTGGATATACCACCGTTGATATATCCCAATGGC
ATCGTAAAGAACATTTTGAGGCATTTCAGTCAGTTGCTCAATGTACCTATAACCAGACCGTTCAGCTGGA
TATTACGGCCTTTTTAAAGACCGTAAAGAAAAATAAGCACAAGTTTTATCCGGCCTTTATTCACATTCTT
GCCCGCCTGATGAATGCTCATCCGGAATTCCGTATGGCAATGAAAGACGGTGAGCTGGTGATATGGGATA
GTGTTCACCCTTGTTACACCGTTTTCCATGAGCAAACTGAAACGTTTTCATCGCTCTGGAGTGAATACCA
CGACGATTTCCGGCAGTTTCTACACATATATTCGCAAGATGTGG
